Addgene plasmid #90119: p5EyrkE1
Purpose: 5' Gateway entry clone containing endothelial specific enhancer sequence of yrk
Depositing lab: Nathan Lawson. Depositing organization: University of Massachusetts, Worcester. Publication: Robust Identification of Developmentally Active Endothelial Enhancers in Zebrafish Using FANS-Assisted ATAC-Seq. Quillien A, Abdalla M, Yu J, Ou J, Zhu LJ, Lawson ND. Cell Rep. 2017 Jul 18;20(3):709-720. doi: 10.1016/j.celrep.2017.06.070. PubMed 28723572.
Backbone
  Vector backbone: pDONR P4-P1r
  Vector type: Bacterial Expression
Growth in bacteria
  Bacterial resistance: Kanamycin, 50 μg/mL
  Growth temperature: 37°C
  Growth strain: DH5alpha
  Copy number: High Copy
Gene/Insert
  Gene/Insert name: yrkE1
  Species: D. rerio (zebrafish)
  Entrez Gene: yrk (a.k.a. fj84d04, MGC92165, zgc:92165, wu:fj84d04)
  Cloning method: Gateway Cloning
Terms and licenses: Academic/Nonprofit Terms; Industry Terms: Not Available to Industry
How to cite: p5EyrkE1 was a gift from Nathan Lawson (Addgene plasmid # 90119 ; http://n2t.net/addgene:90119 ; RRID:Addgene_90119)
