[The description below was written by a language model from this plasmid's Addgene catalogue record and pLannotate feature annotations shown in this document.]
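Description:
p5EyrkE1 is a 5' Gateway entry clone built in the pDONR P4-P1r donor backbone and carrying yrkE1, a zebrafish (D. rerio) enhancer sequence from the yrk locus that the record describes as endothelial-specific. At about 3.5 kb it is a small bacterial propagation plasmid: it replicates in E. coli from a high-copy ColE1/pUC-type origin and is selected with kanamycin through an aph(3')-Ia (KanR) cassette. Although catalogued as a "bacterial expression" vector, nothing in the feature table suggests it is meant to express a product. It functions as a shuttle for a non-coding regulatory element.

The insert is not annotated as a feature, but it evidently occupies the roughly 870 bp interval between the recombination sites. On the upstream side the annotation software calls a partial attL1 overlapping an attB4 core, which is what an attL4 site formed by BP recombination into this backbone would be expected to look like. On the downstream side it calls an attR1 site. This attL4/attR1 arrangement is the hallmark of a 5' entry clone for multisite Gateway assembly, in which an LR reaction joins the 5' element to a middle entry clone and a 3' entry clone within a destination vector. The rrnB T1 and T2 terminators upstream insulate the cloning site from read-through transcription, and a T7 promoter lies downstream of it. The short lacI and lacZα fragments are backbone remnants with no functional role. The record does not state a minimal promoter, reporter or destination vector. The construct's likely use is to place the yrk enhancer upstream of a reporter or effector for testing or driving endothelial expression in zebrafish transgenesis.
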