Features (pLannotate 1.2.2; 10 found; start..end, strand, type, name):
      4..592     +  rep_origin     ori: high-copy-number ColE1/pMB1/pBR322/pUC origin of replication
    775..867     +  CDS            lacI (fragment): lac repressor; lacI; The lac repressor binds to the lac operator to inhibit transcription in E. coli. This inhibition can be relieved by adding lactose or isopropyl-β-D-thiogalactopyranoside (IPTG).
    922..949     -  terminator     rrnB T2 terminator: transcription terminator T2 from the E. coli rrnB gene
   1081..1124    +  terminator     rrnB T1 terminator: Escherichia coli rrnB; transcription terminator T1 from the E. coli rrnB gene
   1171..1207    -  CDS            lacZα (fragment): LacZα fragment of β-galactosidase; lacZ fragment
   1246..1331    +  protein_bind   attL1 (fragment): mutant version of attL; recombination site for the Gateway® LR reaction LR Clonase™
   1322..1342    +  protein_bind   attB4: mutant version of attB; core recombination site for the Gateway® BP reaction BP Clonase™
   2211..2335    +  protein_bind   attR1: mutant version of attR; recombination site for the Gateway® LR reaction LR Clonase™
   2408..2426    -  promoter       T7 promoter: promoter for bacteriophage T7 RNA polymerase
   2560..3369    +  CDS            KanR: aminoglycoside phosphotransferase; aph(3')-Ia; confers resistance to kanamycin in bacteria or G418 (Geneticin®) in eukaryotes
>Addgene plasmid #90119 | p5EyrkE1 | addgene full sequence | sequence record 178519 | Addgene NGS Result
TTCTTGAGATCCTTTTTTTCTGCGCGTAATCTGCTGCTTGCAAACAAAAAAACCACCGCTACCAGCGGTG
GTTTGTTTGCCGGATCAAGAGCTACCAACTCTTTTTCCGAAGGTAACTGGCTTCAGCAGAGCGCAGATAC
CAAATACTGTTCTTCTAGTGTAGCCGTAGTTAGGCCACCACTTCAAGAACTCTGTAGCACCGCCTACATA
CCTCGCTCTGCTAATCCTGTTACCAGTGGCTGCTGCCAGTGGCGATAAGTCGTGTCTTACCGGGTTGGAC
TCAAGACGATAGTTACCGGATAAGGCGCAGCGGTCGGGCTGAACGGGGGGTTCGTGCACACAGCCCAGCT
TGGAGCGAACGACCTACACCGAACTGAGATACCTACAGCGTGAGCTATGAGAAAGCGCCACGCTTCCCGA
AGGGAGAAAGGCGGACAGGTATCCGGTAAGCGGCAGGGTCGGAACAGGAGAGCGCACGAGGGAGCTTCCA
GGGGGAAACGCCTGGTATCTTTATAGTCCTGTCGGGTTTCGCCACCTCTGACTTGAGCGTCGATTTTTGT
GATGCTCGTCAGGGGGGCGGAGCCTATGGAAAAACGCCAGCAACGCGGCCTTTTTACGGTTCCTGGCCTT
TTGCTGGCCTTTTGCTCACATGTTCTTTCCTGCGTTATCCCCTGATTCTGTGGATAACCGTATTACCGCC
TTTGAGTGAGCTGATACCGCTCGCCGCAGCCGAACGACCGAGCGCAGCGAGTCAGTGAGCGAGGAAGCGG
AAGAGCGCCCAATACGCAAACCGCCTCTCCCCGCGCGTTGGCCGATTCATTAATGCAGCTGGCACGACAG
GTTTCCCGACTGGAAAGCGGGCAGTGAGCGCAACGCAATTAATACGCGTACCGCTAGCCAGGAAGAGTTT
GTAGAAACGCAAAAAGGCCATCCGTCAGGATGGCCTTCTGCTTAGTTTGATGCCTGGCAGTTTATGGCGG
GCGTCCTGCCCGCCACCCTCCGGGCCGTTGCTTCACAACGTTCAAATCCGCTCCCGGCGGATTTGTCCTA
CTCAGGAGAGCGTTCACCGACAAACAACAGATAAAACGAAAGGCCCAGTCTTCCGACTGAGCCTTTCGTT
TTATTTGATGCCTGGCAGTTCCCTACTCTCGCGTTAACGCTAGCATGGATGTTTTCCCAGTCACGACGTT
GTAAAACGACGGCCAGTCTTAAGCTCGGGCCCGAGTTAACGCTACCATGGAGCTCCAAATAATGATTTTA
TTTTGACTGATAGTGACCTGTTCGTTGCAACAAATTGATAAGCAATGCTTTTTTATAATGCCAACTTTGT
ATAGAAAAGTTGCGTTCTCAGTACTTTAAAGAGCCTATGACAACAACAACAACAACAACAACATCATGCA
TATTTAATGTCACAGTATATTGCAGCATTGCATACTGGACTAAAAAGCATGATGAGGTTTGATTAATTAA
ATGGAAAACAGAATGGAATGTCTCTAGGACTAGATTAGGCCATAGGCTTCATCACTTCCTGTTCTGTGCA
AGGTCACTTCCTGTCTACTCTCCCCTGGCGCTATGGGAGGAAGTGGGTGCGGCTGTCCGGTTAAATTGTC
CGAAATGCAACATGGTTAAACTGACCAAACCAGAGCCTGCAATGTGGATTTTCAGCTCTCCGATGTTCTG
TTCACTACTGACCTGATGTTTAGTGTGTAGGAAACGTTGGCTAAATCCCACATATTGTATTCAATGGGTT
GCTTGTTTGATTAGCGTGAAACTGGCATTGATTCTGATGATGAATACATTTTTTTGGCTTTAGTTTTATC
CAATTAGTGCATGCATATTCAGAGAAAGTAAGTTTAAAAAGCACATATATTTAGTTTATTTTCCGAAAGC
ACCCGTGCTGAAATACTGCGTTCATTAACGGCCTGCTCGTGGAATCTGGCTGTGGAGGAAATTGACATCA
TGTGGAAAAAGGAAGTGGCTGTGTTTGTGACACCTGACTTTCTGTTCCCAGGGCACACTCTGCTATTGTC
TTCCCTCTCTGCAATATTATCTCTCAGTTTCTCTCTCACTGCATTGTTTCACCTAGTTGTTGTTGTTGTT
GTTTATTTGCCTGAGTGACTTTTATTACAGTTTTTATGAGTGTGTGGGTGTATTCAGCATGGTCTCACAT
TTTCCTGTTGTGATAATTGCTAAATCTTTAATCAGGGTATACAAGTTTGTACAAAAAAGTTGAACGAGAA
ACGTAAAATGATATAAATATCAATATATTAAATTAGATTTTGCATAAAAAACAGACTACATAATACTGTA
AAACACAACATATGCAGTCACTATGAACCAACTACTTAGATGGTATTAGTGACCTGTAGAATTCGAGCTC
TAGAGCTGCAGGGCGGCCGCGATATCCCCTATAGTGAGTCGTATTACATGGTCATAGCTGTTTCCTGGCA
GCTCTGGCCCGTGTCTCAAAATCTCTGATGTTACATTGCACAAGATAAAAATATATCATCATGAACAATA
AAACTGTCTGCTTACATAAACAGTAATACAAGGGGTGTTATGAGCCATATTCAACGGGAAACGTCGAGGC
CGCGATTAAATTCCAACATGGATGCTGATTTATATGGGTATAAATGGGCTCGCGATAATGTCGGGCAATC
AGGTGCGACAATCTATCGCTTGTATGGGAAGCCCGATGCGCCAGAGTTGTTTCTGAAACATGGCAAAGGT
AGCGTTGCCAATGATGTTACAGATGAGATGGTCAGACTAAACTGGCTGACGGAATTTATGCCTCTTCCGA
CCATCAAGCATTTTATCCGTACTCCTGATGATGCATGGTTACTCACCACTGCGATCCCCGGAAAAACAGC
ATTCCAGGTATTAGAAGAATATCCTGATTCAGGTGAAAATATTGTTGATGCGCTGGCAGTGTTCCTGCGC
CGGTTGCATTCGATTCCTGTTTGTAATTGTCCTTTTAACAGCGATCGCGTATTTCGTCTCGCTCAGGCGC
AATCACGAATGAATAACGGTTTGGTTGATGCGAGTGATTTTGATGACGAGCGTAATGGCTGGCCTGTTGA
ACAAGTCTGGAAAGAAATGCATAAACTTTTGCCATTCTCACCGGATTCAGTCGTCACTCATGGTGATTTC
TCACTTGATAACCTTATTTTTGACGAGGGGAAATTAATAGGTTGTATTGATGTTGGACGAGTCGGAATCG
CAGACCGATACCAGGATCTTGCCATCCTATGGAACTGCCTCGGTGAGTTTTCTCCTTCATTACAGAAACG
GCTTTTTCAAAAATATGGTATTGATAATCCTGATATGAATAAATTGCAGTTTCATTTGATGCTCGATGAG
TTTTTCTAATCAGAATTGGTTAATTGGTTGTAACACTGGCAGAGCATTACGCTGACTTGACGGGACGGCG
CAAGCTCATGACCAAAATCCCTTAACGTGAGTTACGCGTCGTTCCACTGAGCGTCAGACCCCGTAGAAAA
GATCAAAGGATC
